>Addgene plasmid #12193 | pIRES2-EGFP Rac2 | addgene full sequence | sequence record 208851 | Addgene NGS Result
TAATAGTAATCAATTACGGGGTCATTAGTTCATAGCCCATATATGGAGTTCCGCGTTACATAACTTACGG
TAAATGGCCCGCCTGGCTGACCGCCCAACGACCCCCGCCCATTGACGTCAATAATGACGTATGTTCCCAT
AGTAACGCCAATAGGGACTTTCCATTGACGTCAATGGGTGGAGTATTTACGGTAAACTGCCCACTTGGCA
GTACATCAAGTGTATCATATGCCAAGTACGCCCCCTATTGACGTCAATGACGGTAAATGGCCCGCCTGGC
ATTATGCCCAGTACATGACCTTATGGGACTTTCCTACTTGGCAGTACATCTACGTATTAGTCATCGCTAT
TACCATGGTGATGCGGTTTTGGCAGTACATCAATGGGCGTGGATAGCGGTTTGACTCACGGGGATTTCCA
AGTCTCCACCCCATTGACGTCAATGGGAGTTTGTTTTGGCACCAAAATCAACGGGACTTTCCAAAATGTC
GTAACAACTCCGCCCCATTGACGCAAATGGGCGGTAGGCGTGTACGGTGGGAGGTCTATATAAGCAGAGC
TGGTTTAGTGAACCGTCAGATCCGCTAGCGCTACCGGACTCAGATCTCGAGCTCAAGCTTCGAATTCTGC
AGTCGACGGTACCGCGGGCCCGGGATCCGGTACCATGCAGGCCATCAAGTGTGTGGTGGTGGGAGATGGG
GCCGTGGGCAAGACCTGCCTTCTCATCAGCTACACCACCAACGCCTTTCCCGGAGAGTACATCCCCACCG
TGTTTGACAACTATTCAGCCAATGTGATGGTGGACAGCAAGCCAGTGAACCTGGGGCTGTGGGACACTGC
TGGGCAGGAGGACTACGACCGTCTCCGGCCGCTCTCCTATCCACAGACGGACGTCTTCCTCATCTGCTTC
TCCCTCGTCAGCCCAGCCTCTTATGAGAACGTCCGCGCCAAGTGGTTCCCAGAAGTGCGGCACCACTGCC
CCAGCACACCCATCATCCTGGTGGGCACCAAGCTGGACCTGCGGGACGACAAGGACACCATCGAGAAACT
GAAGGAGAAGAAGCTGGCTCCCATCACCTACCCGCAGGGCCTGGCACTGGCCAAGGAGATTGACTCGGTG
AAATACCTGGAGTGCTCAGCTCTCACCCAGAGAGGCCTGAAAACCGTGTTCGACGAGGCCATCCGGGCCG
TGCTGTGCCCTCAGCCCACGCGGCAGCAGAAGCGCGCCTGCAGCCTCCTCTAGGATCCGCCCCTCTCCCT
CCCCCCCCCCTAACGTTACTGGCCGAAGCCGCTTGGAATAAGGCCGGTGTGCGTTTGTCTATATGTTATT
TTCCACCATATTGCCGTCTTTTGGCAATGTGAGGGCCCGGAAACCTGGCCCTGTCTTCTTGACGAGCATT
CCTAGGGGTCTTTCCCCTCTCGCCAAAGGAATGCAAGGTCTGTTGAATGTCGTGAAGGAAGCAGTTCCTC
TGGAAGCTTCTTGAAGACAAACAACGTCTGTAGCGACCCTTTGCAGGCAGCGGAACCCCCCACCTGGCGA
CAGGTGCCTCTGCGGCCAAAAGCCACGTGTATAAGATACACCTGCAAAGGCGGCACAACCCCAGTGCCAC
GTTGTGAGTTGGATAGTTGTGGAAAGAGTCAAATGGCTCTCCTCAAGCGTATTCAACAAGGGGCTGAAGG
ATGCCCAGAAGGTACCCCATTGTATGGGATCTGATCTGGGGCCTCGGTACACATGCTTTACATGTGTTTA
GTCGAGGTTAAAAAAACGTCTAGGCCCCCCGAACCACGGGGACGTGGTTTTCCTTTGAAAAACACGATGA
TAATATGGCCACAACCATGGTGAGCAAGGGCGAGGAGCTGTTCACCGGGGTGGTGCCCATCCTGGTCGAG
CTGGACGGCGACGTAAACGGCCACAAGTTCAGCGTGTCCGGCGAGGGCGAGGGCGATGCCACCTACGGCA
AGCTGACCCTGAAGTTCATCTGCACCACCGGCAAGCTGCCCGTGCCCTGGCCCACCCTCGTGACCACCCT
GACCTACGGCGTGCAGTGCTTCAGCCGCTACCCCGACCACATGAAGCAGCACGACTTCTTCAAGTCCGCC
ATGCCCGAAGGCTACGTCCAGGAGCGCACCATCTTCTTCAAGGACGACGGCAACTACAAGACCCGCGCCG
AGGTGAAGTTCGAGGGCGACACCCTGGTGAACCGCATCGAGCTGAAGGGCATCGACTTCAAGGAGGACGG
CAACATCCTGGGGCACAAGCTGGAGTACAACTACAACAGCCACAACGTCTATATCATGGCCGACAAGCAG
AAGAACGGCATCAAGGTGAACTTCAAGATCCGCCACAACATCGAGGACGGCAGCGTGCAGCTCGCCGACC
ACTACCAGCAGAACACCCCCATCGGCGACGGCCCCGTGCTGCTGCCCGACAACCACTACCTGAGCACCCA
GTCCGCCCTGAGCAAAGACCCCAACGAGAAGCGCGATCACATGGTCCTGCTGGAGTTCGTGACCGCCGCC
GGGATCACTCTCGGCATGGACGAGCTGTACAAGTAAAGCGGCCGCGACTCTAGATCATAATCAGCCATAC
CACATTTGTAGAGGTTTTACTTGCTTTAAAAAACCTCCCACACCTCCCCCTGAACCTGAAACATAAAATG
AATGCAATTGTTGTTGTTAACTTGTTTATTGCAGCTTATAATGGTTACAAATAAAGCAATAGCATCACAA
ATTTCACAAATAAAGCATTTTTTTCACTGCATTCTAGTTGTGGTTTGTCCAAACTCATCAATGTATCTTA
AGGCGTAAATTGTAAGCGTTAATATTTTGTTAAAATTCGCGTTAAATTTTTGTTAAATCAGCTCATTTTT
TAACCAATAGGCCGAAATCGGCAAAATCCCTTATAAATCAAAAGAATAGACCGAGATAGGGT
[37 nt withheld, positions 2933-2969]
AAAGAACGTGGACTCCAACGTCAAAGG
[49 nt withheld, positions 2997-3045]
T
[91 nt withheld, positions 3047-3137]
G
[124 nt withheld, positions 3139-3262]
CAGGTGGCACTTTTCGGGGAAATGTGCGCGGAACCCCTATTTGTTTATTTTTCTAAATACATTCAAATAT
GTATCCGCTCATGAGACAATAACCCTGATAAATGCTTCAATAATATTGAAAAAGGAAGAGTCCTGAGGCG
GAAAGAACCAGCTGTGGAATGTGTGTCAGTTAGGGTGTGGAAAGTCCCCAGGCTCCCCAGCAGGCAGAAG
TATGCAAAGCATGCATCTCAATTAGTCAGCAACCAGGTGTGGAAAGTCCCCAGGCTCCCCAGCAGGCAGA
AGTATGCAAAGCATGCATCTCAATTAGTCAGCAACCATAGTCCCGCCCCTAACTCCGCCCATCCCGCCCC
TAACTCCGCCCAGTTCCGCCCATTCTCCGCCCCATGGCTGACTAATTTTTTTTATTTATGCAGAGGCCGA
GGCCGCCTCGGCCTCTGAGCTATTCCAGAAGTAGTGAGGAGGCTTTTTTGGAGGCCTAGGCTTTTGCAAA
GATCGATCAAGAGACAGGATGAGGATCGTTTCGCATGATTGAACAAGATGGATTGCACGCAGGTTCTCCG
GCCGCTTGGGTGGAGAGGCTATTCGGCTATGACTGGGCACAACAGACAATCGGCTGCTCTGATGCCGCCG
TGTTCCGGCTGTCAGCGCAGGGGCGCCCGGTTCTTTTTGTCAAGACCGACCTGTCCGGTGCCCTGAATGA
ACTGCAAGACGAGGCAGCGCGGCTATCGTGGCTGGCCACGACGGGCGTTCCTTGCGCAGCTGTGCTCGAC
GTTGTCACTGAAGCGGGAAGGGACTGGCTGCTATTGGGCGAAGTGCCGGGGCAGGATCTCCTGTCATCTC
ACCTTGCTCCTGCCGAGAAAGTATCCATCATGGCTGATGCAATGCGGCGGCTGCATACGCTTGATCCGGC
TACCTGCCCATTCGACCACCAAGCGAAACATCGCATCGAGCGAGCACGTACTCGGATGGAAGCCGGTCTT
GTCGATCAGGATGATCTGGACGAAGAGCATCAGGGGCTCGCGCCAGCCGAACTGTTCGCCAGGCTCAAGG
CGAGCATGCCCGACGGCGAGGATCTCGTCGTGACCCATGGCGATGCCTGCTTGCCGAATATCATGGTGGA
AAATGGCCGCTTTTCTGGATTCATCGACTGTGGCCGGCTGGGTGTGGCGGACCGCTATCAGGACATAGCG
TTGGCTACCCGTGATATTGCTGAAGAGCTTGGCGGCGAATGGGCTGACCGCTTCCTCGTGCTTTACGGTA
TCGCCGCTCCCGATTCGCAGCGCATCGCCTTCTATCGCCTTCTTGACGAGTTCTTCTGAGCGGGACTCTG
GGGTTCGAAATGACCGACCAAGCGACGCCCAACCTGCCATCACGAGATTTCGATTCCACCGCCGCCTTCT
ATGAAAGGTTGGGCTTCGGAATCGTTTTCCGGGACGCCGGCTGGATGATCCTCCAGCGCGGGGATCTCAT
GCTGGAGTTCTTCGCCCACCCTAGGGGGAGGCTAACTGAAACACGGAAGGAGACAATACCGGAAGGAACC
CGCGCTATGACGGCAATAAAAAGACAGAATAAAACGCACGGTGTTGGGTCGTTTGTTCATAAACGCGGGG
TTCGGTCCCAGGGCTGGCACTCTGTCGATACCCCACCGAGACCCCATTGGGGCCAATACGCCCGCGTTTC
TTCCTTTTCCCCACCCCACCCCCCAAGTTCGGGTGAAGGCCCAGGGCTCGCAGCCAACGTCGGGGCGGCA
GGCCCTGCCATAGCCTCAGGTTACTCATATATACTTTAGATTGATTTAAAACTTCATTTTTAATTTAAAA
GGATCTAGGTGAAGATCCTTTTTGATAATCTCATGACCAAAATCCCTTAACGTGAGTTTTCGTTCCACTG
AGCGTCAGACCCCGTAGAAAAGATCAAAGGATCTTCTTGAGATCCTTTTTTTCTGCGCGTAATCTGCTGC
TTGCAAACAAAAAAACCACCGCTACCAGCGGTGGTTTGTTTGCCGGATCAAGAGCTACCAACTCTTTTTC
CGAAGGTAACTGGCTTCAGCAGAGCGCAGATACCAAATACTGTTCTTCTAGTGTAGCCGTAGTTAGGCCA
CCACTTCAAGAACTCTGTAGCACCGCCTACATACCTCGCTCTGCTAATCCTGTTACCAGTGGCTGCTGCC
AGTGGCGATAAGTCGTGTCTTACCGGGTTGGACTCAAGACGATAGTTACCGGATAAGGCGCAGCGGTCGG
GCTGAACGGGGGGTTCGTGCACACAGCCCAGCTTGGAGCGAACGACCTACACCGAACTGAGATACCTACA
GCGTGAGCTATGAGAAAGCGCCACGCTTCCCGAAGGGAGAAAGGCGGACAGGTATCCGGTAAGCGGCAGG
GTCGGAACAGGAGAGCGCACGAGGGAGCTTCCAGGGGGAAACGCCTGGTATCTTTATAGTCCTGTCGGGT
TTCGCCACCTCTGACTTGAGCGTCGATTTTTGTGATGCTCGTCAGGGGGGCGGAGCCTATGGAAAAACGC
CAGCAACGCGGCCTTTTTACGGTTCCTGGCCTTTTGCTGGCCTTTTGCTCACATGTTCTTTCCTGCGTTA
TCCCCTGATTCTGTGGATAACCGTATTACCGCCATGCATTAGTTAT
Features (pLannotate 1.2.2; 16 found; start..end, strand, type, name):
     54..357     +  enhancer       CMV enhancer: human cytomegalovirus immediate early enhancer
    358..561     +  promoter       CMV promoter: human cytomegalovirus (CMV) immediate early promoter
    602..658     +  misc_feature   MCS: multiple cloning site
    665..1240    +  CDS            RAC2: RAC2_HUMAN - Experimental evidence at protein level: Swiss-Prot protein existence level 1. Plasma membrane-associated small GTPase which cycles between an active GTP-bound and inactive GDP-bound state. In active state binds to a variety of effector proteins to regulate cellular responses, such as secretory processes, phagocytose of apoptotic cells and epithelial cell polarization. Augments the production of reactive oxygen species (ROS) by NADPH oxidase. From Homo sapiens (Human).
   1250..1836    +  misc_feature   IRES2: internal ribosome entry site (IRES) of the encephalomyocarditis virus (EMCV)
   1837..2556    +  CDS            EGFP: the original enhanced GFP (Yang et al., 1996) mammalian codon-optimized
   2573..2656    +  CDS            large T antigen (fragment): large T antigen from SV40 (simian virus 40)
   2679..2800    +  polyA_signal   SV40 poly(A) signal: SV40 polyadenylation signal
   2834..3262    -  rep_origin     f1 ori (sequence partly withheld): f1 bacteriophage origin of replication; arrow indicates direction of (+) strand synthesis
   3289..3393    +  promoter       AmpR promoter: bla
   3395..3752    +  promoter       SV40 promoter: SV40 enhancer and early promoter
   3787..4581    +  CDS            NeoR/KanR: aminoglycoside phosphotransferase from Tn5; aph(3')-II (or nptII); confers resistance to neomycin, kanamycin, and G418 (Geneticin®)
   4602..4754    +  CDS            ble (fragment): BLE_KLEPN - Experimental evidence at protein level: Swiss-Prot protein existence level 1. Binding protein with a strong affinity to the bleomycin family of antibiotics. Binds to CL990; an antimitotic-antibiotic compound. From Klebsiella pneumoniae.
   4813..4860    +  polyA_signal   HSV TK poly(A) signal: herpes simplex virus thymidine kinase polyadenylation signal (Cole and Stacy, 1985)
   4951..4967    -  polyA_signal   bGH poly(A) signal (fragment): bovine growth hormone polyadenylation signal
   5189..5777    +  rep_origin     ori: high-copy-number ColE1/pMB1/pBR322/pUC origin of replication
