[The description below was written by a language model from this plasmid's Addgene catalogue record and pLannotate feature annotations shown in this document.]
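Description:
pIRES2-EGFP Rac2 is a mammalian expression plasmid built on the Clontech pIRES2-EGFP backbone, carrying the human RAC2 coding sequence (about 575 bp) inserted at a BamHI site in the multiple cloning site. RAC2 encodes a plasma membrane-associated small GTPase of the Rho family that cycles between GTP-bound active and GDP-bound inactive states and, among other roles, augments reactive oxygen species production by NADPH oxidase.

Expression is driven by the human cytomegalovirus immediate early enhancer and promoter, which produce a single bicistronic transcript. Rac2 sits upstream, followed by the encephalomyocarditis virus internal ribosome entry site (IRES2) and then EGFP, with an SV40 polyadenylation signal terminating the message. Because the IRES allows ribosomes to initiate independently on the second cistron, Rac2 and EGFP are made as separate proteins, as the depositor notes. Rac2 therefore remains untagged, while green fluorescence marks the cells that express the transcript.

The plasmid is propagated in E. coli through a high-copy pUC-type origin, and an f1 origin is also present. A single NeoR/KanR (Tn5 aminoglycoside phosphotransferase) cassette serves both hosts. A bacterial promoter gives kanamycin resistance, while the SV40 early promoter with the HSV TK polyadenylation signal permits G418 selection of stably transfected mammalian cells. The short large T antigen, ble and bGH poly(A) fragments in the annotation appear to be backbone remnants rather than functional elements.

The associated publication concerns a dominant inhibitory Rac2 mutant, p38 kinase signalling and surface ruffling in macrophages. The record lists no mutation for this insert, so it appears to be the wild-type Rac2 construct, suited to identifying or sorting transfected cells by fluorescence in such studies.
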