Addgene plasmid #12193: pIRES2-EGFP Rac2
Depositing lab: Gary Johnson. Depositing organization: University of Colorado, Boulder. Publication: Rac2D57N, a dominant inhibitory Rac2 mutant that inhibits p38 kinase signaling and prevents surface ruffling in bone-marrow-derived macrophages. Abell AN, DeCathelineau AM, Weed SA, Ambruso DR, Riches DW, Johnson GL. J Cell Sci. 2004 Jan 15. 117(Pt 2):243-55. 10.1242/jcs.00853 PubMed 14676277.
Backbone
  Vector backbone: pIRES2-EGFP
  Backbone manufacturer: Clontech
  Backbone size w/o insert (bp): 5300
  Vector type: Mammalian Expression
  Selectable markers: Neomycin (select with G418)
Growth in bacteria
  Bacterial resistance: Kanamycin, 50 μg/mL
  Growth temperature: 37°C
  Growth strain: DH5alpha
  Copy number: High Copy
Gene/Insert
  Gene/Insert name: Rac2
  Species: H. sapiens (human)
  Insert size (bp): 575
  Entrez Gene: RAC2 (a.k.a. EN-7, Gx, HSPC022, IMD73A, IMD73B, IMD73C, p21-Rac2)
  Cloning method: Restriction Enzyme; 5′ cloning site BamHI (not destroyed); 3′ cloning site BamHI (not destroyed)
  Sequencing primers: 5′ CMV-F
Terms and licenses: Academic/Nonprofit Terms; Industry Terms: Not Available to Industry
Depositor comments: EGFP and Rac2 are translated as separate proteins.
How to cite: pIRES2-EGFP Rac2 was a gift from Gary Johnson (Addgene plasmid # 12193 ; http://n2t.net/addgene:12193 ; RRID:Addgene_12193)
