>Addgene plasmid #12193 | pIRES2-EGFP Rac2 | addgene partial sequence | sequence record 18758 | 12193 with EGFP-N
CGCCCTTGCTCACCATGGTTGTGGCCATATTATCATCGTGTTTTTCAAAGGAAAACCACGTCCCCGTGGT
TCGGGGGGCCTAGACGTTTTTTTAACCTCGACTAAACACATGTAAAGCATGTGTACCGAGGCCCCAGATC
AGATCCCATACAATGGGGTACCTTCTGGGCATCCTTCAGCCCCTTGTTGAATACGCTTGAGGAGAGCCAT
TTGACTCTTTCCACAACTATCCAACTCACAACGTGGCACTGGGGTTGTGCCGCCTTTGCAGGTGTATCTT
ATACACGTGGCTTTTGGCCGCAGAGGCACCTGTCGCCAGGTGGGGGGTTCCGCTGCCTGCAAAGGGTCGC
TACAGACGTTGTTTGTCTTCAAGAAGCTTCCAGAGGAACTGCTTCCTTCACGACATTCAACAGACCTTGC
ATTCCTTTGGCGAGAGGGGAAAGACCCCTAGGAATGCTCGTCAAGAAGACAGGGCCAGGTTTCCGGGCCC
TCACATTGCCAAAAGACGGCAATATGGTGGAAAATAACATATAGACAAACGCACACCGGCCTTATTCCAA
GCGGCTTCGGCCAGTAACGTTAGGGGGGGGGGANNGGANANGGGCGGATCCTAGAGGAGGCTGCAGGCGC
GCTTCTGCTGCCGCGTGGGCTGAGGGCACAGCACGGCCCGGATGGCCTCGTCGAACACGGTTTTCAGGCC
TCTCTGGGTGAGAGCTGAGCACTCCAGGTATTTCACCGAGTCAATCTCCTTGGCCAGTGCCAGGCCCTGC
GGGTAGGTGATGGGAGCCAGCTTCTTCTCCTTCAGTTTCTCGATGGTGTCCTTGTCGTCCCGCNNTCCAG
CTTGGTGCCCACCANGATGATGGGTGTGCTGGGGCAGTGGTGCCGCACTTCTGGGANCCACTTGGCGCN
