>Addgene plasmid #12193 | pIRES2-EGFP Rac2 | addgene partial sequence | sequence record 18759 | CMV-F 5'-CGCAAATGGGCGGTAGGCGTG-3'
CGTCAGATCCGCTAGCGCTACCGGACTCAGATCTCGAGCTCAAGCTTCGAATTCTGCAGTCGACGGTACC
GCGGGCCCGGGATCCGGTACCATGCAGGCCATCAAGTGTGTGGTGGTGGGAGATGGGGCCGTGGGCAAGA
CCTGCCTTCTCATCAGCTACACCACCAACGCCTTTCCCGGAGAGTACATCCCCACCGTGTTTGACAACTA
TTCAGCCAATGTGATGGTGGACAGCAAGCCAGTGAACCTGGGGCTGTGGGACACTGCTGGGCAGGAGGAC
TACGACCGTCTCCGGCCGCTCTCCTATCCACAGACGGACGTCTTCCTCATCTGCTTCTCCCTCGTCAGCC
CAGCCTCTTATGAGAACGTCCGCGCCAAGTGGTTCCCAGAAGTGCGGCACCACTGCCCCAGCACACCCAT
CATCCTGGTGGGCACCAAGCTGGACCTGCGGGACGACAAGGACACCATCGAGAAACTGAAGGAGAAGAAG
CTGGCTCCCATCACCTACCCGCAGGGCCTGGCACTGGCCAAGGAGATTGACTCGGTGAAATACCTGGAGT
GCTCAGCTCTCACCCAGAGAGGCCTGAAAACCGTGTTCGACGAGGCCATCCGGGCCGTGCTGTGCCCTCA
GCCCACGCGGCAGCAGAAGCGCGCCTGCAGCCTCCTCTAGGATCCGCCCCTCTCCCTCCCCCCCCCCTAA
CGTTACTGGCCGAAGCCGCTTGGAATAAGGCCGGTGTGCGTTTGTCTATATGTTATTTTCCACCATATTG
CCGTCTTTTGGCAATGTGAGGGCCCGGAAACCTGGCCCTGTCTTCTTGACGAGCATTCCTAGGGGTCTTT
CCCCTCTCGCCAAAGGAATGCAAGGTCTGTTGAATGTCGTGAAGGAAGCAGTTCCTCTGGAAGCTTCTTG
AAGACAAACAACGTCTGTAGCGACCCTTTGCAGGCAGCGGAAACCCCCCACCTGGCGACAGGTGCCTCTG
CGGCCAAAAGCCACGTGTATAAGA
